>Addgene plasmid #84535 | pAG415-GPDp-EGFP-rap1-K9R | addgene partial sequence | sequence record 165606 | GPDpro-F 5'-CGGTAGGTATTGATTGTAATTCTG-3'
AATTCTACTTTTATAGTTAGTCTTTTTTTTAGTTTTAAAACACCAGAACTTAGTTTCGACGGATTCTAGA
ACTAGTGGATCCCCCGGGACAAAATGGTGAGCAAGGGCGAGGAGCTGTTCACCGGGGTGGTGCCCATCCT
GGTCGAGCTGGACGGCGACGTAAACGGCCACAAGTTCAGCGTGTCCGGCGAGGGCGAGGGCGATGCCACC
TACGGCAAGCTGACCCTGAAGTTCATCTGCACCACCGGCAAGCTGCCCGTGCCCTGGCCCACCCTCGTGA
CCACCCTGACCTACGGCGTGCAGTGCTTCAGCCGCTACCCCGACCACATGAAGCAGCACGACTTCTTCAA
GTCCGCCATGCCCGAAGGCTACGTCCAGGAGCGCACCATCTTCTTCAAGGACGACGGCAACTACAAGACC
CGCGCCGAGGTGAAGTTCGAGGGCGACACCCTGGTGAACCGCATCGAGCTGAAGGGCATCGACTTCAAGG
AGGACGGCAACATCCTGGGGCACAAGCTGGAGTACAACTACAACAGCCACAACGTCTATATCATGGCCGA
CAAGCAGAAGAACGGCATCAAGGTGAACTTCAAGATCCGCCACAACATCGAGGACGGCAGCGTGCAGCTC
GCCGACCACTACCAGCAGAACACCCCCATCGGCGACGGCCCCGTGCTGCTGCCCGACAACCACTACCTGA
GCACCCAGTCCGCCCTGAGCAAAGACCCCAACGAGAAGCGCGATCACATGGTCCTGCTGGAGTTCGTGAC
CGCCGCCGGGATCACTCTCGGCATGGACGAGCTGTACAAGGGTGGACCAGGTGGTGGACATCAAACAAGT
TTGTACAAAAAAGCAGGCTCTATGTCTAGTCCAGATGATTTTGAAACTGCACCAGCAGAATATGTTGATG
CATTGGATCCGAGTATGGTCGTTGTTGACAGTGGTTCTGCTGCAGTCACAGCGCCATCGGATTCAGCCGC
TGAGGTAAGAGCTAATCAAAACGAA
