>Addgene plasmid #84535 | pAG415-GPDp-EGFP-rap1-K9R | addgene partial sequence | sequence record 165607 | EGFP-C 5'-CATGGTCCTGCTGGAGTTCGTG-3'
GGCATGGACGAGCTGTACAAGGGTGGACCAGGTGGTGGACATCAAACAAGTTTGTACAAAAAAGCAGGCT
CTATGTCTAGTCCAGATGATTTTGAAACTGCACCAGCAGAATATGTTGATGCATTGGATCCGAGTATGGT
CGTTGTTGACAGTGGTTCTGCTGCAGTCACAGCGCCATCGGATTCAGCCGCTGAGGTAAGAGCTAATCAA
AACGAAGAAAACACTGGTGCTACTGCTGCTGAAACTAGTGAGAAAGTGGATCAGACGGAGGTCGAAAAGA
AAGATGATGATGATACCACTGAAGTCGGTGTAACAACTACCACGCCTTCCATTGCTGATACTGCTGCTAC
CGCTAACATTGCTTCGACATCAGGTGCATCTGTTACTGAACCTACTACTGATGACACCGCTGCTGATGAG
AGAAGAGAACAAGTAAGTGGTCCTCCTCTGTCAAATATGAAATTCTATCTTAATCGCGACGCGGATGCGC
ATGACTCTTTAAATGATATTGATCAATTAGCGCGTCTGATTAGAGCAAACGGTGGTGAAGTGCTAGACTC
CAAGCCAAGAGAATCAAAAGAGAATGTTTTCATCGTGTCACCCTATAATCATACCAATTTACCAACGGTA
ACTCCGACTTATATTAAGGCATGTTGTCAAAGCAACTCGCTACTGAACATGGAAAATTATTTAGTACCAT
ACGATAACTTTAGAGAAGTTGTCGATAGTAGGTTGCAGGAGGAATCGCATTCTAATGGTGTAGATAATAG
CAATAGCAATAGCGATAACAGAGATTCTATCAGGCCCAGAACAGAAATAATCTCTACGAATACTAATGGC
GCTACGGAAGACTCAACCAGCGAAAAAGTTATGGTAGACGCTGAACAACAAGCTAGATTACAAGAGCAAG
CTCAGCTCCTTCGTCAACATGTAAGCAGCACCGCATCAATCACAAGCGGAGGGCACAATGACTTGGTCCA
GATCGAACAACCTCAAAGAGATACCTCCAATAATAATAATAGC
