>Addgene plasmid #84535 | pAG415-GPDp-EGFP-rap1-K9R | addgene partial sequence | sequence record 165608 | RAP1-F 5'-gcagatgaggggaatgcatc-3'
CGAGAGGCGCTTTGCCCTCCCACAATAAAGCTTCTTTTACAGATGAGGAAGATGAGTTTATTTTGGATGT
TGTGAGAAAAAATCCAACCAGGCGTACAACACATACTCTTTACGATGAAATATCCCATTATGTGCCTAAC
CACACGGGTAATTCTATTAGGCACCGATTTAGAGTCTATCTTTCCAAAAGACTAGAGTACGTTTATGAGG
TTGACAAGTTTGGTAAATTGGTTAGAGACGACGATGGAAATCTGATAAAGACTAAAGTTTTGCCACCATC
AATTAAAAGGAAATTTTCAGCAGATGAAGATTACACTTTGGCAATCGCGGTCAGAAGACAGTTTTATCGT
GATTTGTTTCAAATCGACCCTGATACTGGAAGATCACTTATCACAGATGAGGATACACCCACTGCTATAG
CGAGGAGGAATATGACAATGGATCCAAATCATGTGCCAGGGAGTGAACCCAACTTTGCAGCTTACAGAAC
CCAAAGCCGTAGGGGACCGATTGCACGAGAATTTTTCAAGCATTTTGCCGAAGAGCATGCAGCACATACT
GAGAATGCTTGGAGAGATAGGTTTAGGAAGTTTCTTCTCGCTTACGGCATTGATGATTATATTAGTTATT
ATGAAGCTGAAAAAGCTCAGAATAGAGAGCCGGAACCGATGAAGAACCTCACCAATAGACCCAAGAGGCC
TGGCGTTCCCACTCCTGGCAATTATAACTCTGCCGCCAAGAGGGCAAGAAATTATAGTTCTCAAAGAAAT
GTTCAGCCTACTGCCAATGCAGCGTCCGCTAATGCTGCTGCCGCTGCTGCTGCCGCTGCTTCCAACTCTT
ACGCTATACCAGAAAACGAATTACTGGACGAAGATACCATGAATTTCATTTCCAGTTTAAGAAATGATCT
ATCCAATATTTCAAATAGTTTGCCCTTTGAGTATCCACACGAGATTGCGGAAGCTATAAGAAGCGATTTT
TCGAATGAAGATATATATGAT
