[The description below was written by a language model from this plasmid's Addgene catalogue record.]
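Description:
pAG415-GPDp-EGFP-rap1-K9R is a yeast expression plasmid built on the pAG415 backbone, one of the Gateway-compatible yeast destination vectors. It is a shuttle vector. In Saccharomyces cerevisiae it is maintained by selection for the LEU2 auxotrophic marker in leu2 strains. In E. coli it is propagated under ampicillin selection. The record gives no feature table and lists copy number as unknown, so the replication origins and any centromeric elements are not stated, although the "415" designation conventionally refers to a low-copy CEN/ARS LEU2 vector.

The insert is the S. cerevisiae RAP1 gene (YNL216W), which encodes an essential DNA-binding transcription factor and telomere-associated protein. It was introduced by Gateway recombination, so recombination scar sequences are expected to flank the coding region. Expression is driven by the strong constitutive GPD (glyceraldehyde-3-phosphate dehydrogenase, TDH3) promoter; the "GDP" in the purpose field appears to be a typographical variant of this. EGFP is fused to the N terminus of Rap1, which allows fluorescence localisation or detection and pull-down with anti-GFP reagents. The "K9R" allele replaces nine lysines with arginine at positions 43, 61, 69, 117, 240, 246, 527, 582 and 651. The depositor notes that the numbering in the sequence may differ from this list but confirms that the intended mutations are present.

The associated publication concerns Rap1 sumoylation and TFIID recruitment to ribosomal protein genes. In that context, the lysine-to-arginine substitutions presumably remove SUMO acceptor sites to give a sumoylation-deficient Rap1. The plasmid would typically be compared with a wild-type EGFP-Rap1 construct in studies of transcriptional regulation in budding yeast.
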