Addgene plasmid #84535: pAG415-GPDp-EGFP-rap1-K9R
Purpose: This plasmid can be used to express EGFP-tagged Rap1K9R from the GDP promoter in yeast
Depositing lab: Jorrit Enserink. Depositing organization: Oslo University Hospital Rikshospitalet. Publication: Sumoylation of Rap1 mediates the recruitment of TFIID to promote transcription of ribosomal protein genes. Chymkowitch P, Nguea AP, Aanes H, Koehler CJ, Thiede B, Lorenz S, Meza-Zepeda LA, Klungland A, Enserink JM. Genome Res. 2015 Jun;25(6):897-906. doi: 10.1101/gr.185793.114. Epub 2015 Mar 23. PubMed 25800674.
Backbone
  Vector backbone: pAG415
  Vector type: Yeast Expression
  Selectable markers: LEU2
Growth in bacteria
  Bacterial resistance: Ampicillin, 100 μg/mL
  Growth temperature: 37°C
  Growth strain: DH5alpha
  Copy number: Unknown
Gene/Insert
  Gene/Insert name: RAP1
  Species: S. cerevisiae (budding yeast)
  Mutation: K(43,61,69,117,240,246,527,582,651)R
  Entrez Gene: RAP1 (a.k.a. YNL216W, GRC4, GRF1, TBA1, TUF1)
  Promoter: GPD
  Tag / fusion protein: EGFP (N terminal on insert)
  Cloning method: Gateway Cloning
  Sequencing primers: 5′ GPDpro-F; 3′ pBluescript-KS
Terms and licenses: Academic/Nonprofit Terms; Industry Terms: Not Available to Industry
Depositor comments: Mutation numbering may differ from listed mutations, but depositor confirms that the correct mutations are present within the plasmid.
How to cite: pAG415-GPDp-EGFP-rap1-K9R was a gift from Jorrit Enserink (Addgene plasmid # 84535 ; http://n2t.net/addgene:84535 ; RRID:Addgene_84535)
